>Addgene plasmid #99336 | pET-KIX (586-672) | addgene full sequence | sequence record 192994 | Addgene NGS Result
GACCCCGTAGAAAAGATCAAAGGATCTTCTTGAGATCCTTTTTTTCTGCGCGTAATCTGCTGCTTGCAAA
CAAAAAAACCACCGCTACCAGCGGTGGTTTGTTTGCCGGATCAAGAGCTACCAACTCTTTTTCCGAAGGT
AACTGGCTTCAGCAGAGCGCAGATACCAAATACTGTCCTTCTAGTGTAGCCGTAGTTAGGCCACCACTTC
AAGAACTCTGTAGCACCGCCTACATACCTCGCTCTGCTAATCCTGTTACCAGTGGCTGCTGCCAGTGGCG
ATAAGTCGTGTCTTACCGGGTTGGACTCAAGACGATAGTTACCGGATAAGGCGCAGCGGTCGGGCTGAAC
GGGGGGTTCGTGCACACAGCCCAGCTTGGAGCGAACGACCTACACCGAACTGAGATACCTACAGCGTGAG
CTATGAGAAAGCGCCACGCTTCCCGAAGGGAGAAAGGCGGACAGGTATCCGGTAAGCGGCAGGGTCGGAA
CAGGAGAGCGCACGAGGGAGCTTCCAGGGGGAAACGCCTGGTATCTTTATAGTCCTGTCGGGTTTCGCCA
CCTCTGACTTGAGCGTCGATTTTTGTGATGCTCGTCAGGGGGGCGGAGCCTATGGAAAAACGCCAGCAAC
GCGGCCTTTTTACGGTTCCTGGCCTTTTGCTGGCCTTTTGCTCACATGTTCTTTCCTGCGTTATCCCCTG
ATTCTGTGGATAACCGTATTACCGCCTTTGAGTGAGCTGATACCGCTCGCCGCAGCCGAACGACCGAGCG
CAGCGAGTCAGTGAGCGAGGAAGCGGAAGAGCGCCTGATGCGGTATTTTCTCCTTACGCATCTGTGCGGT
ATTTCACACCGCAATGGTGCACTCTCAGTACAATCTGCTCTGATGCCGCATAGTTAAGCCAGTATACACT
CCGCTATCGCTACGTGACTGGGTCATGGCTGCGCCCCGACACCCGCCAACACCCGCTGACGCGCCCTGAC
GGGCTTGTCTGCTCCCGGCATCCGCTTACAGACAAGCTGTGACCGTCTCCGGGAGCTGCATGTGTCAGAG
GTTTTCACCGTCATCACCGAAACGCGCGAGGCAGCTGCGGTAAAGCTCATCAGCGTGGTCGTGAAGCGAT
TCACAGATGTCTGCCTGTTCATCCGCGTCCAGCTCGTTGAGTTTCTCCAGAAGCGTTAATGTCTGGCTTC
TGATAAAGCGGGCCATGTTAAGGGCGGTTTTTTCCTGTTTGGTCACTGATGCCTCCGTGTAAGGGGGATT
TCTGTTCATGGGGGTAATGATACCGATGAAACGAGAGAGGATGCTCACGATACGGGTTACTGATGATGAA
CATGCCCGGTTACTGGAACGTTGTGAGGGTAAACAACTGGCGGTATGGATGCGGCGGGACCAGAGAAAAA
TCACTCAGGGTCAATGCCAGCGCTTCGTTAATACAGATGTAGGTGTTCCACAGGGTAGCCAGCAGCATCC
TGCGATGCAGATCCGGAACATAATGGTGCAGGGCGCTGACTTCCGCGTTTCCAGACTTTACGAAACACGG
AAACCGAAGACCATTCATGTTGTTGCTCAGGTCGCAGACGTTTTGCAGCAGCAGTCGCTTCACGTTCGCT
CGCGTATCGGTGATTCATTCTGCTAACCAGTAAGGCAACCCCGCCAGCCTAGCCGGGTCCTCAACGACAG
GAGCACGATCATGCGCACCCGTGGGGCCGCCATGCCGGCGATAATGGCCTGCTTCTCGCCGAAACGTTTG
GTGGCGGGACCAGTGACGAAGGCTTGAGCGAGGGCGTGCAAGATTCCGAATACCGCAAGCGACAGGCCGA
TCATCGTCGCGCTCCAGCGAAAGCGGTCCTCGCCGAAAATGACCCAGAGCGCTGCCGGCACCTGTCCTAC
GAGTTGCATGATAAAGAAGACAGTCATAAGTGCGGCGACGATAGTCATGCCCCGCGCCCACCGGAAGGAG
CTGACTGGGTTGAAGGCTCTCAAGGGCATCGGTCGAGATCCCGGTGCCTAATGAGTGAGCTAACTTACAT
TAATTGCGTTGCGCTCACTGCCCGCTTTCCAGTCGGGAAACCTGTCGTGCCAGCTGCATTAATGAATCGG
CCAACGCGCGGGGAGAGGCGGTTTGCGTATTGGGCGCCAGGGTGGTTTTTCTTTTCACCAGTGAGACGGG
CAACAGCTGATTGCCCTTCACCGCCTGGCCCTGAGAGAGTTGCAGCAAGCGGTCCACGCTGGTTTGCCCC
AGCAGGCGAAAATCCTGTTTGATGGTGGTTAACGGCGGGATATAACATGAGCTGTCTTCGGTATCGTCGT
ATCCCACTACCGAGATATCCGCACCAACGCGCAGCCCGGACTCGGTAATGGCGCGCATTGCGCCCAGCGC
CATCTGATCGTTGGCAACCAGCATCGCAGTGGGAACGATGCCCTCATTCAGCATTTGCATGGTTTGTTGA
AAACCGGACATGGCACTCCAGTCGCCTTCCCGTTCCGCTATCGGCTGAATTTGATTGCGAGTGAGATATT
TATGCCAGCCAGCCAGACGCAGACGCGCCGAGACAGAACTTAATGGGCCCGCTAACAGCGCGATTTGCTG
GTGACCCAATGCGACCAGATGCTCCACGCCCAGTCGCGTACCGTCTTCATGGGAGAAAATAATACTGTTG
ATGGGTGTCTGGTCAGAGACATCAAGAAATAACGCCGGAACATTAGTGCAGGCAGCTTCCACAGCAATGG
CATCCTGGTCATCCAGCGGATAGTTAATGATCAGCCCACTGACGCGTTGCGCGAGAAGATTGTGCACCGC
CGCTTTACAGGCTTCGACGCCGCTTCGTTCTACCATCGACACCACCACGCTGGCACCCAGTTGATCGGCG
CGAGATTTAATCGCCGCGACAATTTGCGACGGCGCGTGCAGGGCCAGACTGGAGGTGGCAACGCCAATCA
GCAACGACTGTTTGCCCGCCAGTTGTTGTGCCACGCGGTTGGGAATGTAATTCAGCTCCGCCATCGCCGC
TTCCACTTTTTCCCGCGTTTTCGCAGAAACGTGGCTGGCCTGGTTCACCACGCGGGAAACGGTCTGATAA
GAGACACCGGCATACTCTGCGACATCGTATAACGTTACTGGTTTCACATTCACCACCCTGAATTGACTCT
CTTCCGGGCGCTATCATGCCATACCGCGAAAGGTTTTGCGCCATTCGATGGTGTCCGGGATCTCGACGCT
CTCCCTTATGCGACTCCTGCATTAGGAAGCAGCCCAGTAGTAGGTTGAGGCCGTTGAGCACCGCCGCCGC
AAGGAATGGTGCATGCAAGGAGATGGCGCCCAACAGTCCCCCGGCCACGGGGCCTGCCACCATACCCACG
CCGAAACAAGCGCTCATGAGCCCGAAGTGGCGAGCCCGATCTTCCCCATCGGTGATGTCGGCGATATAGG
CGCCAGCAACCGCACCTGTGGCGCCGGTGATGCCGGCCACGATGCGTCCGGCGTAGAGGATCGAGATCTC
GATCCCGCGAAATTAATACGACTCACTATAGGGGAATTGTGAGCGGATAACAATTCCCCTCTAGAAATAA
TTTTGTTTAACTTTAAGAAGGAGATATACATATGGGTGTTCGAAAAGGCTGGCATGAACATGTGACTCAG
GACCTACGGAGTCATCTAGTCCATAAACTCGTTCAAGCCATCTTCCCAACTCCAGACCCTGCAGCTCTGA
AAGATCGCCGCATGGAGAACCTGGTTGCCTATGCTAAGAAAGTGGAGGGAGACATGTATGAGTCTGCTAA
TAGCAGGGATGAATACTATCATTTATTAGCAGAGAAAATCTATAAAATACAAAAAGAACTAGAAGAAAAG
CGGAGGTCACGTTTATGAGGATCCGAATTCGAGCTCCGTCGACAAGCTTGCGGCCGCACTCGAGCACCAC
CACCACCACCACTGAGATCCGGCTGCTAACAAAGCCCGAAAGGAAGCTGAGTTGGCTGCTGCCACCGCTG
AGCAATAACTAGCATAACCCCTTGGGGCCTCTAAACGGGTCTTGAGGGGTTTTTTGCTGAAAGGAGGAAC
TATATCCGGATTGGCGAATGGG
[124 nt withheld, positions 4083-4206]
C
[91 nt withheld, positions 4208-4298]
A
[49 nt withheld, positions 4300-4348]
CCTTTGACGTTGGAGTCCACGTTCTTT
[37 nt withheld, positions 4376-4412]
ACCCTATCTCGGTCTATTCTTTTGATTTATAAGGGATTTTGCCGATTTCGGCCTATTGGTTAAAAAATGA
GCTGATTTAACAAAAATTTAACGCGAATTTTAACAAAATATTAACGCTTACAATTTAGGTGGCACTTTTC
GGGGAAATGTGCGCGGAACCCCTATTTGTTTATTTTTCTAAATACATTCAAATATGTATCCGCTCATGAG
ACAATAACCCTGATAAATGCTTCAATAATATTGAAAAAGGAAGAGTATGAGTATTCAACATTTCCGTGTC
GCCCTTATTCCCTTTTTTGCGGCATTTTGCCTTCCTGTTTTTGCTCACCCAGAAACGCTGGTGAAAGTAA
AAGATGCTGAAGATCAGTTGGGTGCACGAGTGGGTTACATCGAACTGGATCTCAACAGCGGTAAGATCCT
TGAGAGTTTTCGCCCCGAAGAACGTTTTCCAATGATGAGCACTTTTAAAGTTCTGCTATGTGGCGCGGTA
TTATCCCGTATTGACGCCGGGCAAGAGCAACTCGGTCGCCGCATACACTATTCTCAGAATGACTTGGTTG
AGTACTCACCAGTCACAGAAAAGCATCTTACGGATGGCATGACAGTAAGAGAATTATGCAGTGCTGCCAT
AACCATGAGTGATAACACTGCGGCCAACTTACTTCTGACAACGATCGGAGGACCGAAGGAGCTAACCGCT
TTTTTGCACAACATGGGGGATCATGTAACTCGCCTTGATCGTTGGGAACCGGAGCTGAATGAAGCCATAC
CAAACGACGAGCGTGACACCACGATGCCTGCAGCAATGGCAACAACGTTGCGCAAACTATTAACTGGCGA
ACTACTTACTCTAGCTTCCCGGCAACAATTAATAGACTGGATGGAGGCGGATAAAGTTGCAGGACCACTT
CTGCGCTCGGCCCTTCCGGCTGGCTGGTTTATTGCTGATAAATCTGGAGCCGGTGAGCGTGGGTCTCGCG
GTATCATTGCAGCACTGGGGCCAGATGGTAAGCCCTCCCGTATCGTAGTTATCTACACGACGGGGAGTCA
GGCAACTATGGATGAACGAAATAGACAGATCGCTGAGATAGGTGCCTCACTGATTAAGCATTGGTAACTG
TCAGACCAAGTTTACTCATATATACTTTAGATTGATTTAAAACTTCATTTTTAATTTAAAAGGATCTAGG
TGAAGATCCTTTTTGATAATCTCATGACCAAAATCCCTTAACGTGAGTTTTCGTTCCACTGAGCGTCA
Features (pLannotate 1.2.2; 19 found; start..end, strand, type, name):
     30..618     +  rep_origin     ori: high-copy-number ColE1/pMB1/pBR322/pUC origin of replication
    804..943     -  misc_feature   bom: basis of mobility region from pBR322
   1045..1236    -  CDS            rop: Rop protein, which maintains plasmids at low copy number; rop
   1253..1633    +  CDS            YPB1_ECOLX: Protein predicted: Swiss-Prot protein existence level 4. From Escherichia coli.
   1705..1996    -  CDS            TcR (fragment): tetracycline efflux protein; tet; confers resistance to tetracycline
   2011..2032    -  protein_bind   CAP binding site: CAP binding activates transcription in the presence of cAMP. E. coli catabolite activator protein
   2045..3127    -  CDS            lacI: lac repressor; lacI; The lac repressor binds to the lac operator to inhibit transcription in E. coli. This inhibition can be relieved by adding lactose or isopropyl-β-D-thiogalactopyranoside (IPTG).
   3128..3205    -  promoter       lacI promoter: lacI
   3213..3492    -  CDS            TcR (fragment): tetracycline efflux protein; tet; confers resistance to tetracycline
   3514..3532    +  promoter       T7 promoter: promoter for bacteriophage T7 RNA polymerase
   3533..3557    +  protein_bind   lac operator: The lac repressor binds to the lac operator to inhibit transcription in E. coli. This inhibition can be relieved by adding lactose or isopropyl-β-D-thiogalactopyranoside (IPTG). lac repressor encoded by lacI
   3572..3594    +  RBS            RBS: efficient ribosome binding site from bacteriophage T7 gene 10 (Olins and Rangwala, 1989)
   3605..3865    +  CDS            Crebbp (fragment): CBP_MOUSE - Also known as Cbp. Experimental evidence at protein level: Swiss-Prot protein existence level 1. Acetylates histones, giving a specific tag for transcriptional activation (By similarity). Also acetylates non-histone proteins, like DDX21, FBL, IRF2, MAFG, NCOA3, POLR1E/PAF53 and FOXO1 (PubMed:10207073, PubMed:11701890, PubMed:16287980, PubMed:15220471). Binds specifically to phosphorylated CREB and enhances its transcriptional activity toward cAMP-responsive genes (By similarity). Acts as a coactivator of ALX1 (By similarity). Acts as a circadian transcriptional coactivator which en
   3915..3932    +  CDS            9xHis (fragment): 9xHis affinity tag
   3942..3991    +  CDS            SET1 (fragment): solubility-enhancement tag derived from T7 phage gene 10B
   3999..4046    +  terminator     T7 terminator: transcription terminator for bacteriophage T7 RNA polymerase
   4083..4511    +  rep_origin     f1 ori (sequence partly withheld): f1 bacteriophage origin of replication; arrow indicates direction of (+) strand synthesis
   4564..4668    +  promoter       AmpR promoter: bla
   4669..5529    +  CDS            AmpR: β-lactamase; bla; confers resistance to ampicillin, carbenicillin, and related antibiotics
