[The description below was written by a language model from this plasmid's Addgene catalogue record and pLannotate feature annotations shown in this document.]
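Description:
pET-KIX (586-672) is a bacterial expression plasmid built on the pET21a backbone for producing the KIX domain of mouse CREB-binding protein (CBP, gene Crebbp) in E. coli. It replicates from a pBR322-type ColE1 origin accompanied by the bom region and the rop gene, which keeps copy number low, consistent with the catalogue's low-copy designation. Selection is by ampicillin through the β-lactamase gene driven by its own promoter. An f1 phage origin is also present, allowing single-stranded DNA production. Short tetracycline-resistance fragments flagged in the annotation are non-functional pBR322 remnants.

The 264 bp insert encodes CBP residues 586–672 and was cloned between the NdeI and BamHI sites, both retained. It sits downstream of a T7 promoter fused to a lac operator and the efficient phage T7 gene 10 ribosome binding site, with a T7 terminator at the end of the cassette. The plasmid-borne lacI gene supplies repressor, so expression stays low until IPTG induction in a host that provides T7 RNA polymerase. The backbone's C-terminal polyhistidine coding sequence lies about 50 bp beyond the annotated Crebbp segment. The record lists no tag and does not say whether the insert carries its own stop codon, so it is unclear whether the protein is His-tagged. A small downstream hit to a T7 gene 10-derived solubility tag is probably just backbone sequence near the terminator.

The sequenced record is 5,670 nt, slightly shorter than the 5,707 bp catalogue size. KIX is the CBP domain that binds phosphorylated CREB, and the associated publication indicates that the recombinant protein was used for NMR structural studies of CREB–CBP activator–coactivator complexes.
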