Addgene plasmid #99336: pET-KIX (586-672)
Purpose: Bacterial expression of mouse CBP KIX domain
Depositing lab: Peter Wright. Depositing organization: Scripps California (The Scripps Research Institute). Publication: Structural analyses of CREB-CBP transcriptional activator-coactivator complexes by NMR spectroscopy: implications for mapping the boundaries of structural domains. Radhakrishnan I, Perez-Alvarado GC, Parker D, Dyson HJ, Montminy MR, Wright PE. J Mol Biol. 1999 Apr 16;287(5):859-65. 10.1006/jmbi.1999.2658 PubMed 10222196.
Backbone
  Vector backbone: pET21a
  Backbone manufacturer: Novaen
  Backbone size w/o insert (bp): 5443
  Total vector size (bp): 5707
  Vector type: Bacterial Expression
Growth in bacteria
  Bacterial resistance: Ampicillin, 100 μg/mL
  Growth temperature: 37°C
  Growth strain: DH5alpha
  Copy number: Low Copy
Gene/Insert
  Gene/Insert name: CBP KIX (586-672) (alt name: crebbp)
  Species: M. musculus (mouse)
  Insert size (bp): 264
  Entrez Gene: Crebbp (a.k.a. CBP, CBP/p300, KAT3A, p300/CBP)
  Promoter: T7
  Cloning method: Restriction Enzyme; 5′ cloning site NdeI (not destroyed); 3′ cloning site BamHI (not destroyed)
  Sequencing primers: 5′ T7; 3′ T7
Terms and licenses: Academic/Nonprofit Terms; Industry Terms: Not Available to Industry
How to cite: pET-KIX (586-672) was a gift from Peter Wright (Addgene plasmid # 99336 ; http://n2t.net/addgene:99336 ; RRID:Addgene_99336)
