>Addgene plasmid #99336 | pET-KIX (586-672) | depositor partial sequence | sequence record 192995 | T7 terminator
AATTGACTCTCTTCCGGGCGCTATCATGCCATACCGCGAAAGGTTTTGCGCCATTCGATGGTGTCCGGGA
TCTCGACGCTCTCCCTTATGCGACTCCTGCATTAGGAAGCAGCCCAGTAGTAGGTTGAGGCCGTTGAGCA
CCGCCGCCGCAAGGAATGGTGCATGCAAGGAGATGGCGCCCAACAGTCCCCCGGCCACGGGGCCTGCCAC
CATACCCACGCCGAAACAAGCGCTCATGAGCCCGAAGTGGCGAGCCCGATCTTCCCCATCGGTGATGTCG
GCGATATAGGCGCCAGCAACCGCACCTGTGGCGCCGGTGATGCCGGCCACGATGCGTCCGGCGTAGAGGA
TCGAGATCTCGATCCCGCGAAATTAATACGACTCACTATAGGGGAATTGTGAGCGGATAACAATTCCCCT
CTAGAAATAATTTTGTTTAACTTTAAGAAGGAGATATACATATGGGTGTTCGAAAAGGCTGGCATGAACA
TGTGACTCAGGACCTACGGAGTCATCTAGTCCATAAACTCGTTCAAGCCATCTTCCCAACTCCAGACCCT
GCAGCTCTGAAAGATCGCCGCATGGAGAACCTGGTTGCCTATGCTAAGAAAGTGGAGGGAGACATGTATG
AGTCTGCTAATAGCAGGGATGAATACTATCATTTATTAGCAGAGAAAATCTATAAAATACAAAAAGAACT
AGAAGAAAAGCGGAGGTCACGTTTATGAGGATCCGAATTCGAGCTCCGTCGACAAGCTTGCGGCCGCACT
CGAGCACCACCACCACCACCACTGAGATCCGGCTGCTAACAAAGCCCGAAAG
